Addgene plasmid #240795: SAGA046
Purpose: Plasmid contains the triple selection cassette gfp -pBR322ROP tetApBR322ROP - CmTrunc that allows for in vivo recombineering in E.coli.
Depositing lab: Morten Norholm. Depositing organization: Danmarks Tekniske Universitet. Publication: Simple and robust in vivo engineering of plasmid DNA at any copy number in Escherichia coli. Sepulchro AGV, Kozlowski HCJ, Norholm MHH. Commun Biol. 2025 Jun 17;8(1):933. doi: 10.1038/s42003-025-08361-9. PubMed 40527904.
Backbone
  Vector backbone: pSEVAx91
  Vector type: Synthetic Biology
Growth in bacteria
  Bacterial resistance: Tetracycline, 10 μg/mL
  Growth temperature: 37°C
  Growth strain: DH5alpha
  Copy number: High Copy
Gene/Insert
  Gene/Insert name: SAGA pBR322ROP His medium : T7- His tags medium- gfp -pBR322ROP tetApBR322ROP - CmTrunc
  Species: Unspecified
  Mutation: Mutation on translation initiation region of tetA
  Cloning method: Other
Terms and licenses: Academic/Nonprofit Terms; Industry Terms: Not Available to Industry
How to cite: SAGA046 was a gift from Morten Norholm (Addgene plasmid # 240795 ; http://n2t.net/addgene:240795 ; RRID:Addgene_240795)
