[The description below was written by a language model from this plasmid's Addgene catalogue record and pLannotate feature annotations shown in this document.]
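Description:
SAGA046 is a 6.3 kb synthetic-biology plasmid built on a pSEVAx91 backbone and propagated in E. coli under tetracycline selection. It replicates from a pBR322-type ColE1/pMB1 origin accompanied by the bom region and the rop gene, whose product normally restrains copy number. The catalogue nevertheless lists the plasmid as high copy, so the two descriptions do not fully agree. An incP oriT characteristic of SEVA vectors is also present, along with flanking lambda t0 and rrnB T1 terminators that insulate the cargo.

The payload is the "SAGA" triple selection cassette intended for in vivo recombineering of plasmid DNA in E. coli. Its first module is a T7 promoter/lac operator expression unit controlled by a plasmid-borne lacI. It uses the T7 gene 10 ribosome binding site to drive a folding-reporter GFP, which is preceded by a His-tag region (the "His medium" variant in the insert name), a thrombin cleavage site and the T7 gene 10 leader. This unit ends with rrnB T1 and T7 terminators. The second module is the tetA tetracycline efflux gene, downstream of a fragment annotated as a trc promoter. The record notes a mutation in the tetA translation initiation region, presumably tuning its expression level. The third module, in the opposite orientation, is a truncated chloramphenicol acetyltransferase gene with its cat promoter. As a fragment it would not be expected to confer resistance on its own, and it plausibly serves as a marker to be restored by recombination, though the record does not spell out the mechanism. Together, the fluorescent readout, tetA and the truncated marker provide screening and selection handles for editing plasmids of this origin type.
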