Features (pLannotate 1.2.2; 24 found; start..end, strand, type, name):
     18..1100    -  CDS            lacI: lac repressor; lacI; The lac repressor binds to the lac operator to inhibit transcription in E. coli. This inhibition can be relieved by adding lactose or isopropyl-β-D-thiogalactopyranoside (IPTG).
   1101..1178    -  promoter       lacI promoter: lacI
   1209..1227    +  promoter       T7 promoter: promoter for bacteriophage T7 RNA polymerase
   1232..1256    +  protein_bind   lac operator: The lac repressor binds to the lac operator to inhibit transcription in E. coli. This inhibition can be relieved by adding lactose or isopropyl-β-D-thiogalactopyranoside (IPTG). lac repressor encoded by lacI
   1271..1293    +  RBS            RBS: efficient ribosome binding site from bacteriophage T7 gene 10 (Olins and Rangwala, 1989)
   1312..1328    +  CDS            capTEV™ (fragment): composite tag for in vivo biotinylation, TEV protease cleavage, and 6xHis tagging
   1339..1356    +  CDS            thrombin site: thrombin recognition and cleavage site
   1360..1392    +  CDS            T7 tag (gene 10 leader): leader peptide from bacteriophage T7 gene 10 promotes efficient translation in E. coli
   1396..2109    +  CDS            Folding Reporter GFP: Folding Reporter GFP is a basic (constitutively fluorescent) green fluorescent protein published in 1999, derived from Aequorea victoria.
   2179..2225    +  terminator     rrnB T1 terminator: transcription terminator T1 from the E. coli rrnB gene
   2240..2281    +  CDS            SET1 (fragment): solubility-enhancement tag derived from T7 phage gene 10B
   2289..2336    +  terminator     T7 terminator: transcription terminator for bacteriophage T7 RNA polymerase
   2378..2401    +  promoter       trc promoter (fragment): strong E. coli promoter; hybrid between the trp and lac UV5 promoters
   2440..3630    +  CDS            TcR: tetracycline efflux protein; tet; confers resistance to tetracycline
   3641..3680    -  terminator     bacterial terminator (fragment): putative bacterial transcription terminator
   3685..4311    -  CDS            CmR (fragment): chloramphenicol acetyltransferase; cat; confers resistance to chloramphenicol
   4312..4414    -  promoter       cat promoter: promoter of the E. coli cat gene encoding chloramphenicol acetyltransferase
   4442..4536    -  terminator     lambda t0 terminator: transcription terminator from phage lambda
   4712..4820    +  oriT           oriT: incP origin of transfer
   4856..5444    +  rep_origin     ori: high-copy-number ColE1/pMB1/pBR322/pUC origin of replication
   5630..5770    -  misc_feature   bom: basis of mobility region from pBR322
   5872..6063    -  CDS            rop: Rop protein, which maintains plasmids at low copy number; rop
   6104..6214    +  CDS            mbeC (fragment): MBEC_ECOLX - Experimental evidence at protein level: Swiss-Prot protein existence level 1. Required for efficient mobilization of ColE1 plasmid and is thus essential to promote the specific transfer of the plasmid during conjugation. Probably functions by inducing DNA bending, helping the MbeA relaxase to melt the DNA around the nic site and cleave the phosphodiester bond. Binds specifically double-stranded DNA (dsDNA) containing the ColE1 oriT but does not recognize the inverted repeat (IR). From Escherichia coli.
   6243..6329    -  terminator     rrnB T1 terminator: Escherichia coli rrnB; transcription terminator T1 from the E. coli rrnB gene
>Addgene plasmid #240795 | SAGA046 | depositor full sequence | sequence record 474656 | SAGA046 sequence 6335 bps
TTAATTAAGCGTTGCGCTCACTGCCCGCTTTCCAGTCGGGAAACCTGTCGTGCCAGCTGCATTAATGAAT
CGGCCAACGCGCGGGGAGAGGCGGTTTGCGTATTGGGCGCCAGGGTGGTTTTTCTTTTCACCAGTGAGAC
GGGCAACAGCTGATTGCCCTTCACCGCCTGGCCCTGAGAGAGTTGCAGCAAGCGGTCCACGCTGGTTTGC
CCCAGCAGGCGAAAATCCTGTTTGATGGTGGTTAACGGCGGGATATAACATGAGCTGTCTTCGGTATCGT
CGTATCCCACTACCGAGATGTCCGCACCAACGCGCAGCCCGGACTCGGTAATGGCGCGCATTGCGCCCAG
CGCCATCTGATCGTTGGCAACCAGCATCGCAGTGGGAACGATGCCCTCATTCAGCATTTGCATGGTTTGT
TGAAAACCGGACATGGCACTCCAGTCGCCTTCCCGTTCCGCTATCGGCTGAATTTGATTGCGAGTGAGAT
ATTTATGCCAGCCAGCCAGACGCAGACGCGCCGAGACAGAACTTAATGGGCCCGCTAACAGCGCGATTTG
CTGGTGACCCAATGCGACCAGATGCTCCACGCCCAGTCGCGTACCGTCTTCATGGGAGAAAATAATACTG
TTGATGGGTGTCTGGTCAGAGACATCAAGAAATAACGCCGGAACATTAGTGCAGGCAGCTTCCACAGCAA
TGGCATCCTGGTCATCCAGCGGATAGTTAATGATCAGCCCACTGACGCGTTGCGCGAGAAGATTGTGCAC
CGCCGCTTTACAGGCTTCGACGCCGCTTCGTTCTACCATCGACACCACCACGCTGGCACCCAGTTGATCG
GCGCGAGATTTAATCGCCGCGACAATTTGCGACGGCGCGTGCAGGGCCAGACTGGAGGTGGCAACGCCAA
TCAGCAACGACTGTTTGCCCGCCAGTTGTTGTGCCACGCGGTTGGGAATGTAATTCAGCTCCGCCATCGC
CGCTTCCACTTTTTCCCGCGTTTTCGCAGAAACGTGGCTGGCCTGGTTCACCACGCGGGAAACGGTCTGA
TAAGAGACACCGGCATACTCTGCGACATCGTATAACGTTACTGGTTTCACATTCACCACCCTGAATTGAC
TCTCTTCCGGGCGCTATCATGCCATACCGCGAAAGGTTTTGCGCCATTCGATGGTGTCGGATCGAGATCG
ATCTCGATCCCGCGAAATTAATACGACTCACTATAGGGAGAGGAATTGTGAGCGGATAACAATTCCCCTC
TAGAAATAATTTTGTTTAACTTTAAGAAGGAGAATCCGGATGGGTAGCAGCCATCATCATCATCATCACA
GCAGCGGCCTGGTGCCGCGCGGCAGCCATATGGCTAGCATGACTGGTGGACAGCAAATGGGTCGCATGAG
CAAAGGAGAAGAACTTTTCACTGGAGTTGTGCCAATTCTTGTTGAATTAGATGGTGATGTTAATGGGCAC
AAATTTTCTGTCAGTGGAGAGGGTGAAGGTGATGCTACATACGGAAAACTCACCCTTAAATTTATTTGCA
CTACTGGAAAACTACCTGTTCCATGGCCAACACTTGTCACTACTCTGACCTATGGCGTTCAATGCTTTTC
CCGTTATCCGGATCACATGAAACGGCATGACTTTTTCAAGAGTGCCATGCCCGAAGGTTATGTACAGGAA
CGCACTATATCTTTCAAAGATGACGGGAACTACAAGACGCGTGCTGAAGTCAAGTTTGAAGGTGATACCC
TTGTTAATCGTATCGAGTTAAAGGGTATTGATTTTAAAGAAGATGGAAACATTCTCGGACACAAACTAGA
GTACAACTATAACTCACACAATGTATACATCACGGCAGACAAACAAAAGAATGGAATCAAAGCTAACTTC
AAAATTCGCCACAACATTGAAGATGGTTCCGTTCAACTAGCAGACCATTATCAACAAAATACTCCAATTG
GCGATGGCCCTGTCCTTTTACCAGACAACCATTACCTGTCGACACAATCTGCCCTTTCGAAAGATCCCAA
CGAAAAGCGTGACCACATGGTCCTTCTTGAGTTTGTAACTGCTGCTGGGATTACACATGGCATGGATGAG
CTCTACAAATGATCGACCTAGCATAACCCCGCGGGGCCTCTTCGGGGGTCTCGCGGGGTTTTTTGCTGAA
AGAAGCTTCAAATAAAACGAAAGGCTCAGTCGAAAGACTGGGCCTTTCGTTTTATCTGTTGTTTGTCGCC
AAAGCCCGAAAGGAAGCTGAGTTGGCTGCTGCCACCGCTGAGCAATAACTAGCATAACCCCTTGGGGCCT
CTAAACGGGTCTTGAGGGGTTTTTTGCTGAAAGGAGGAACTATATCCGGATAAAAATTTATTTGCTTATT
AATCATCCGGCTCGTATAATGTGTGGAGGGCCCAAGTTCACTTAAAAAGGAGATTGGACATGAAGTCCAA
CAATGCGCTCATCGTCATCCTCGGCACCGTCACCCTGGATGCTGTAGGCATAGGCTTGGTTATGCCGGTA
CTGCCGGGCCTCTTGCGGGATATCGTCCATTCCGACAGCATCGCCAGTCACTATGGCGTGCTGCTAGCGC
TATATGCGTTGATGCAATTTCTATGCGCACCCGTTCTCGGAGCACTGTCCGACCGCTTTGGCCGCCGCCC
AGTCCTGCTCGCTTCGCTACTTGGAGCCACTATCGACTACGCGATCATGGCGACCACACCCGTCCTGTGG
ATTCTCTACGCCGGACGCATCGTGGCCGGCATCACCGGCGCCACAGGTGCGGTTGCTGGCGCCTATATCG
CCGACATCACCGATGGGGAAGATCGGGCTCGCCACTTCGGGCTCATGAGCGCTTGTTTCGGCGTGGGTAT
GGTGGCAGGCCCCGTGGCCGGGGGACTGTTGGGCGCCATCTCCCTGCACGCACCATTCCTTGCGGCGGCG
GTGCTCAACGGCCTCAACCTACTACTGGGCTGCTTCCTAATGCAGGAGTCGCATAAGGGAGAGCGCCGTC
CGATGCCCTTGAGAGCCTTCAACCCAGTCAGCTCCTTCCGGTGGGCGCGGGGCATGACCATTGTGGCCGC
ACTTATGACTGTCTTCTTTATCATGCAACTCGTAGGACAGGTGCCGGCAGCGCTCTGGGTCATTTTCGGC
GAGGACCGCTTTCGCTGGAGCGCGACGATGAGCGGCCTGTCGCTTGCGGTATTCGGAATCTTGCACGCCC
TCGCTCAAGCCTTCGTCACTGGTCCCGCCACCAAACGTTTCGGCGAGAAGCAGGCCATTATCGCCGGCAT
GGCGGCCGACGCGCTGGGCTACGTCTTGCTGGCGTTCGCGACGCGAGGCTGGATGGCCTTCCCCATTATG
ATTCTTCTCGCTTCCGGCGGCATCGGGATGCCCGCGTTGCAGGCCATGCTGTCCAGGCAGGTAGATGACG
ACCATCAGGGACAGCTTCAAGGATCGCTCGCGGCTCTTACCAGCCTAACTTCGATCACTGGACCGCTGAT
CGTCACGGCGATTTATGCCGCCTCGGCGAGCACATGGAACGGGTTGGCATGGATTGTAGGCGCCGCCCTA
TACCTTGTCTGCCTCCCCGCGTTGCGTCGCGGTGCATGGAGCCGGGCCACCTCGACCTGAGACAATTGTC
CAGATAAAAAAAATCCTTAGCTTTCGCTAAGGATGATTTCTTTATTGTAATTCATTAAGCATTCTGCCGA
CATGGAAGCCATCACAAACGGCATGATGAACCTGAATCGCCAGCGGCATCAGCACCTTGTCGCCTTGCGT
ATAATATTTGCCCATGGTGAAAACGGGGGCGAAGAAGTTGTCCATATTGGCCACGTTTAAATCAAAACTG
GTGAAACTCACCCAGGGATTGGCTGAGACGAAAAACATATTCTCAATAAACCCTTTAGGGAAATAGGCCA
GGTTTTCACCGTAACACGCCACATCTTGCGAATATATGTGTAGAAACTGCCGGAAATCGTCGTGGTATTC
ACTCCAGAGCGATGAAAACGTTTCAGTTTGCTCATGGAAAACGGTGTAACAAGGGTGAACACTATCCCAT
ATCACCAGCTCACCGTCTTTCATTGCCATACGAAATTCCGGATGAGCATTCATCAGGCGGGCAAGAATGT
GAATAAAGGCCGGATAAAACTTGTGCTTATTTTTCTTTACGGTCTTTAAAAAGGCCGTAATATCCAGCTG
AACGGTCTGGTTATAGGTACATTGAGCAACTGACTGAAATGCCTCAAAATGTTCTTTACGATGCCATTGG
GATATATCAACGGTGGTATATCCAGTGATTTTTTTCTCCATTTTAGCTTCCTTAGCTCCTGAAAATCTCG
ATAACTCAAAAAATACGCCCGGTAGTGATCTTATTTCATTATGGTGAAAGTTGGAACCTCTTACGTGCCG
ATCAACGTCTCATTTTCGCCAACTAGTCTGGATTCTCACCAATAAAAAACGCCCGGCGGCAACCGAGCGT
TCTGAACAAATCCAGATGGAGTTCTGAGGTCATTACTGGATCTATCAACAGGAGTCCAAGGGGTCCCCAA
TAATTACGATTTAAATGACAAGGGTCCTTTTCCGCTGCATAACCCTGCTTCGGGGTCATTATAGCGATTT
TTTCGGTATATCCATCCTTTTTCGCACGATATACAGGATTTTGCCAAAGGGTTCGTGTAGACTTTCCTTG
GTGTATCCAACGGCGTCAGCCGGGCAGGATAGGTGAAGTAGGCCCACCCGCGAGCGGGTGTTCCTTCTTC
ACTGTCCCTTATTCGCACCTGGCGGTGCTCAACGGGAATCCTGCTCTGCGAGGCTGGCCGTAGGCCGGCC
CCGTAGAAAAGATCAAAGGATCTTCTTGAGATCCTTTTTTTCTGCGCGTAATCTGCTGCTTGCAAACAAA
AAAACCACCGCTACCAGCGGTGGTTTGTTTGCCGGATCAAGAGCTACCAACTCTTTTTCCGAAGGTAACT
GGCTTCAGCAGAGCGCAGATACCAAATACTGTCCTTCTAGTGTAGCCGTAGTTAGGCCACCACTTCAAGA
ACTCTGTAGCACCGCCTACATACCTCGCTCTGCTAATCCTGTTACCAGTGGCTGCTGCCAGTGGCGATAA
GTCGTGTCTTACCGGGTTGGACTCAAGACGATAGTTACCGGATAAGGCGCAGCGGTCGGGCTGAACGGGG
GGTTCGTGCACACAGCCCAGCTTGGAGCGAACGACCTACACCGAACTGAGATACCTACAGCGTGAGCTAT
GAGAAAGCGCCACGCTTCCCGAAGGGAGAAAGGCGGACAGGTATCCGGTAAGCGGCAGGGTCGGAACAGG
AGAGCGCACGAGGGAGCTTCCAGGGGGAAACGCCTGGTATCTTTATAGTCCTGTCGGGTTTCGCCACCTC
TGACTTGAGCGTCGATTTTTGTGATGCTCGTCAGGGGGGCGGAGCCTATGGAAAAACGCCAGCAACGCGG
CCTTTTTACGGTTCCTGGCCTTTTGCTGGCCTTTTGCTCACATGTTCTTTCCTGCGTTATCCCCTGATTC
TGTGGATAACCGTATTACCGCCTTTGAGTGAGCTGATACCGCTCGCCGCAGCCGAACGACCGAGCGCAGC
GAGTCAGTGAGCGAGGAAGCGGAAGAGCGCCTGATGCGGTATTTTCTCCTTACGCATCTGTGCGGTATTT
CACACCGCATATGGTGCACTCTCAGTACAATCTGCTCTGATGCCGCATAGTTAAGCCAGTATACACTCCG
CTATCGCTACGTGACTGGGTCATGGCTGCGCCCCGACACCCGCCAACACCCGCTGACGCGCCCTGACGGG
CTTGTCTGCTCCCGGCATCCGCTTACAGACAAGCTGTGACCGTCTCCGGGAGCTGCATGTGTCAGAGGTT
TTCACCGTCATCACCGAAACGCGCGAGGCAGCTGCGGTAAAGCTCATCAGCGTGGTCGTGCAGCGATTCA
CAGATGTCTGCCTGTTCATCCGCGTCCAGCTCGTTGAGTTTCTCCAGAAGCGTTAATGTCTGGCTTCTGA
TAAAGCGGGCCATGTTAAGGGCGGTTTTTTCCTGTTTGGTCACTGATGCCTCCGTGTAAGGGGGATTTCT
GTTCATGGGGGTAATGATACCGATGAAACGAGAGAGGATGCTCACGATACGGGTTACTGATGATGAACAT
GCCCGGTTACTGGAACGTTGTGAGGGTAAACAACTGGCGGTATGGATGCGGCGGGGGCGCGCCCAGCTGT
CTAGGGCGGCGGATTTGTCCTACTCAGGAGAGCGTTCACCGACAAACAACAGATAAAACGAAAGGCCCAG
TCTTTCGACTGAGCCTTTCGTTTTATTTGATGCCT
