Features (pLannotate 1.2.2; 24 found; start..end, strand, type, name):
     18..1100    -  CDS            lacI: lac repressor; lacI; The lac repressor binds to the lac operator to inhibit transcription in E. coli. This inhibition can be relieved by adding lactose or isopropyl-β-D-thiogalactopyranoside (IPTG).
   1101..1178    -  promoter       lacI promoter: lacI
   1209..1227    +  promoter       T7 promoter: promoter for bacteriophage T7 RNA polymerase
   1232..1256    +  protein_bind   lac operator: The lac repressor binds to the lac operator to inhibit transcription in E. coli. This inhibition can be relieved by adding lactose or isopropyl-β-D-thiogalactopyranoside (IPTG). lac repressor encoded by lacI
   1271..1293    +  RBS            RBS: efficient ribosome binding site from bacteriophage T7 gene 10 (Olins and Rangwala, 1989)
   1312..1328    +  CDS            capTEV™ (fragment): composite tag for in vivo biotinylation, TEV protease cleavage, and 6xHis tagging
   1339..1356    +  CDS            thrombin site: thrombin recognition and cleavage site
   1360..1392    +  CDS            T7 tag (gene 10 leader): leader peptide from bacteriophage T7 gene 10 promotes efficient translation in E. coli
   1396..2109    +  CDS            Folding Reporter GFP: Folding Reporter GFP is a basic (constitutively fluorescent) green fluorescent protein published in 1999, derived from Aequorea victoria.
   2179..2225    +  terminator     rrnB T1 terminator: transcription terminator T1 from the E. coli rrnB gene
   2240..2281    +  CDS            SET1 (fragment): solubility-enhancement tag derived from T7 phage gene 10B
   2289..2336    +  terminator     T7 terminator: transcription terminator for bacteriophage T7 RNA polymerase
   2378..2401    +  promoter       trc promoter (fragment): strong E. coli promoter; hybrid between the trp and lac UV5 promoters
   2440..3630    +  CDS            TcR: tetracycline efflux protein; tet; confers resistance to tetracycline
   3641..3680    -  terminator     bacterial terminator (fragment): putative bacterial transcription terminator
   3685..4311    -  CDS            CmR (fragment): chloramphenicol acetyltransferase; cat; confers resistance to chloramphenicol
   4312..4414    -  promoter       cat promoter: promoter of the E. coli cat gene encoding chloramphenicol acetyltransferase
   4442..4536    -  terminator     lambda t0 terminator: transcription terminator from phage lambda
   4712..4820    +  oriT           oriT: incP origin of transfer
   4856..5444    +  rep_origin     ori: high-copy-number ColE1/pMB1/pBR322/pUC origin of replication
   5630..5770    -  misc_feature   bom: basis of mobility region from pBR322
   5872..6063    -  CDS            rop: Rop protein, which maintains plasmids at low copy number; rop
   6104..6214    +  CDS            mbeC (fragment): MBEC_ECOLX - Experimental evidence at protein level: Swiss-Prot protein existence level 1. Required for efficient mobilization of ColE1 plasmid and is thus essential to promote the specific transfer of the plasmid during conjugation. Probably functions by inducing DNA bending, helping the MbeA relaxase to melt the DNA around the nic site and cleave the phosphodiester bond. Binds specifically double-stranded DNA (dsDNA) containing the ColE1 oriT but does not recognize the inverted repeat (IR). From Escherichia coli.
   6243..6329    -  terminator     rrnB T1 terminator: Escherichia coli rrnB; transcription terminator T1 from the E. coli rrnB gene
>Addgene plasmid #240795 | SAGA046 | addgene full sequence | sequence record 484228 | Addgene NGS Result
TTAATTAAGCGTTGCGCTCACTGCCCGCTTTCCAGTCGGGAAACCTGTCGTGCCAGCTGCATTAATGAAT
CGGCCAACGCGCGGGGAGAGGCGGTTTGCGTATTGGGCGCCAGGGTGGTTTTTCTTTTCACCAGTGAGAC
GGGCAACAGCTGATTGCCCTTCACCGCCTGGCCCTGAGAGAGTTGCAGCAAGCGGTCCACGCTGGTTTGC
CCCAGCAGGCGAAAATCCTGTTTGATGGTGGTTAACGGCGGGATATAACATGAGCTGTCTTCGGTATCGT
CGTATCCCACTACCGAGATGTCCGCACCAACGCGCAGCCCGGACTCGGTAATGGCGCGCATTGCGCCCAG
CGCCATCTGATCGTTGGCAACCAGCATCGCAGTGGGAACGATGCCCTCATTCAGCATTTGCATGGTTTGT
TGAAAACCGGACATGGCACTCCAGTCGCCTTCCCGTTCCGCTATCGGCTGAATTTGATTGCGAGTGAGAT
ATTTATGCCAGCCAGCCAGACGCAGACGCGCCGAGACAGAACTTAATGGGCCCGCTAACAGCGCGATTTG
CTGGTGACCCAATGCGACCAGATGCTCCACGCCCAGTCGCGTACCGTCTTCATGGGAGAAAATAATACTG
TTGATGGGTGTCTGGTCAGAGACATCAAGAAATAACGCCGGAACATTAGTGCAGGCAGCTTCCACAGCAA
TGGCATCCTGGTCATCCAGCGGATAGTTAATGATCAGCCCACTGACGCGTTGCGCGAGAAGATTGTGCAC
CGCCGCTTTACAGGCTTCGACGCCGCTTCGTTCTACCATCGACACCACCACGCTGGCACCCAGTTGATCG
GCGCGAGATTTAATCGCCGCGACAATTTGCGACGGCGCGTGCAGGGCCAGACTGGAGGTGGCAACGCCAA
TCAGCAACGACTGTTTGCCCGCCAGTTGTTGTGCCACGCGGTTGGGAATGTAATTCAGCTCCGCCATCGC
CGCTTCCACTTTTTCCCGCGTTTTCGCAGAAACGTGGCTGGCCTGGTTCACCACGCGGGAAACGGTCTGA
TAAGAGACACCGGCATACTCTGCGACATCGTATAACGTTACTGGTTTCACATTCACCACCCTGAATTGAC
TCTCTTCCGGGCGCTATCATGCCATACCGCGAAAGGTTTTGCGCCATTCGATGGTGTCGGATCGAGATCG
ATCTCGATCCCGCGAAATTAATACGACTCACTATAGGGAGAGGAATTGTGAGCGGATAACAATTCCCCTC
TAGAAATAATTTTGTTTAACTTTAAGAAGGAGAATCCGGATGGGTAGCAGCCATCATCATCATCATCACA
GCAGCGGCCTGGTGCCGCGCGGCAGCCATATGGCTAGCATGACTGGTGGACAGCAAATGGGTCGCATGAG
CAAAGGAGAAGAACTTTTCACTGGAGTTGTGCCAATTCTTGTTGAATTAGATGGTGATGTTAATGGGCAC
AAATTTTCTGTCAGTGGAGAGGGTGAAGGTGATGCTACATACGGAAAACTCACCCTTAAATTTATTTGCA
CTACTGGAAAACTACCTGTTCCATGGCCAACACTTGTCACTACTCTGACCTATGGCGTTCAATGCTTTTC
CCGTTATCCGGATCACATGAAACGGCATGACTTTTTCAAGAGTGCCATGCCCGAAGGTTATGTACAGGAA
CGCACTATATCTTTCAAAGATGACGGGAACTACAAGACGCGTGCTGAAGTCAAGTTTGAAGGTGATACCC
TTGTTAATCGTATCGAGTTAAAGGGTATTGATTTTAAAGAAGATGGAAACATTCTCGGACACAAACTAGA
GTACAACTATAACTCACACAATGTATACATCACGGCAGACAAACAAAAGAATGGAATCAAAGCTAACTTC
AAAATTCGCCACAACATTGAAGATGGTTCCGTTCAACTAGCAGACCATTATCAACAAAATACTCCAATTG
GCGATGGCCCTGTCCTTTTACCAGACAACCATTACCTGTCGACACAATCTGCCCTTTCGAAAGATCCCAA
CGAAAAGCGTGACCACATGGTCCTTCTTGAGTTTGTAACTGCTGCTGGGATTACACATGGCATGGATGAG
CTCTACAAATGATCGACCTAGCATAACCCCGCGGGGCCTCTTCGGGGGTCTCGCGGGGTTTTTTGCTGAA
AGAAGCTTCAAATAAAACGAAAGGCTCAGTCGAAAGACTGGGCCTTTCGTTTTATCTGTTGTTTGTCGCC
AAAGCCCGAAAGGAAGCTGAGTTGGCTGCTGCCACCGCTGAGCAATAACTAGCATAACCCCTTGGGGCCT
CTAAACGGGTCTTGAGGGGTTTTTTGCTGAAAGGAGGAACTATATCCGGATAAAAATTTATTTGCTTATT
AATCATCCGGCTCGTATAATGTGTGGAGGGCCCAAGTTCACTTAAAAAGGAGATTGGACATGAAGTCCAA
CAATGCGCTCATCGTCATCCTCGGCACCGTCACCCTGGATGCTGTAGGCATAGGCTTGGTTATGCCGGTA
CTGCCGGGCCTCTTGCGGGATATCGTCCATTCCGACAGCATCGCCAGTCACTATGGCGTGCTGCTAGCGC
TATATGCGTTGATGCAATTTCTATGCGCACCCGTTCTCGGAGCACTGTCCGACCGCTTTGGCCGCCGCCC
AGTCCTGCTCGCTTCGCTACTTGGAGCCACTATCGACTACGCGATCATGGCGACCACACCCGTCCTGTGG
ATTCTCTACGCCGGACGCATCGTGGCCGGCATCACCGGCGCCACAGGTGCGGTTGCTGGCGCCTATATCG
CCGACATCACCGATGGGGAAGATCGGGCTCGCCACTTCGGGCTCATGAGCGCTTGTTTCGGCGTGGGTAT
GGTGGCAGGCCCCGTGGCCGGGGGACTGTTGGGCGCCATCTCCCTGCACGCACCATTCCTTGCGGCGGCG
GTGCTCAACGGCCTCAACCTACTACTGGGCTGCTTCCTAATGCAGGAGTCGCATAAGGGAGAGCGCCGTC
CGATGCCCTTGAGAGCCTTCAACCCAGTCAGCTCCTTCCGGTGGGCGCGGGGCATGACCATTGTGGCCGC
ACTTATGACTGTCTTCTTTATCATGCAACTCGTAGGACAGGTGCCGGCAGCGCTCTGGGTCATTTTCGGC
GAGGACCGCTTTCGCTGGAGCGCGACGATGAGCGGCCTGTCGCTTGCGGTATTCGGAATCTTGCACGCCC
TCGCTCAAGCCTTCGTCACTGGTCCCGCCACCAAACGTTTCGGCGAGAAGCAGGCCATTATCGCCGGCAT
GGCGGCCGACGCGCTGGGCTACGTCTTGCTGGCGTTCGCGACGCGAGGCTGGATGGCCTTCCCCATTATG
ATTCTTCTCGCTTCCGGCGGCATCGGGATGCCCGCGTTGCAGGCCATGCTGTCCAGGCAGGTAGATGACG
ACCATCAGGGACAGCTTCAAGGATCGCTCGCGGCTCTTACCAGCCTAACTTCGATCACTGGACCGCTGAT
CGTCACGGCGATTTATGCCGCCTCGGCGAGCACATGGAACGGGTTGGCATGGATTGTAGGCGCCGCCCTA
TACCTTGTCTGCCTCCCCGCGTTGCGTCGCGGTGCATGGAGCCGGGCCACCTCGACCTGAGACAATTGTC
CAGATAAAAAAAATCCTTAGCTTTCGCTAAGGATGATTTCTTTATTGTAATTCATTAAGCATTCTGCCGA
CATGGAAGCCATCACAAACGGCATGATGAACCTGAATCGCCAGCGGCATCAGCACCTTGTCGCCTTGCGT
ATAATATTTGCCCATGGTGAAAACGGGGGCGAAGAAGTTGTCCATATTGGCCACGTTTAAATCAAAACTG
GTGAAACTCACCCAGGGATTGGCTGAGACGAAAAACATATTCTCAATAAACCCTTTAGGGAAATAGGCCA
GGTTTTCACCGTAACACGCCACATCTTGCGAATATATGTGTAGAAACTGCCGGAAATCGTCGTGGTATTC
ACTCCAGAGCGATGAAAACGTTTCAGTTTGCTCATGGAAAACGGTGTAACAAGGGTGAACACTATCCCAT
ATCACCAGCTCACCGTCTTTCATTGCCATACGAAATTCCGGATGAGCATTCATCAGGCGGGCAAGAATGT
GAATAAAGGCCGGATAAAACTTGTGCTTATTTTTCTTTACGGTCTTTAAAAAGGCCGTAATATCCAGCTG
AACGGTCTGGTTATAGGTACATTGAGCAACTGACTGAAATGCCTCAAAATGTTCTTTACGATGCCATTGG
GATATATCAACGGTGGTATATCCAGTGATTTTTTTCTCCATTTTAGCTTCCTTAGCTCCTGAAAATCTCG
ATAACTCAAAAAATACGCCCGGTAGTGATCTTATTTCATTATGGTGAAAGTTGGAACCTCTTACGTGCCG
ATCAACGTCTCATTTTCGCCAACTAGTCTGGATTCTCACCAATAAAAAACGCCCGGCGGCAACCGAGCGT
TCTGAACAAATCCAGATGGAGTTCTGAGGTCATTACTGGATCTATCAACAGGAGTCCAAGGGGTCCCCAA
TAATTACGATTTAAATGACAAGGGTCCTTTTCCGCTGCATAACCCTGCTTCGGGGTCATTATAGCGATTT
TTTCGGTATATCCATCCTTTTTCGCACGATATACAGGATTTTGCCAAAGGGTTCGTGTAGACTTTCCTTG
GTGTATCCAACGGCGTCAGCCGGGCAGGATAGGTGAAGTAGGCCCACCCGCGAGCGGGTGTTCCTTCTTC
ACTGTCCCTTATTCGCACCTGGCGGTGCTCAACGGGAATCCTGCTCTGCGAGGCTGGCCGTAGGCCGGCC
CCGTAGAAAAGATCAAAGGATCTTCTTGAGATCCTTTTTTTCTGCGCGTAATCTGCTGCTTGCAAACAAA
AAAACCACCGCTACCAGCGGTGGTTTGTTTGCCGGATCAAGAGCTACCAACTCTTTTTCCGAAGGTAACT
GGCTTCAGCAGAGCGCAGATACCAAATACTGTCCTTCTAGTGTAGCCGTAGTTAGGCCACCACTTCAAGA
ACTCTGTAGCACCGCCTACATACCTCGCTCTGCTAATCCTGTTACCAGTGGCTGCTGCCAGTGGCGATAA
GTCGTGTCTTACCGGGTTGGACTCAAGACGATAGTTACCGGATAAGGCGCAGCGGTCGGGCTGAACGGGG
GGTTCGTGCACACAGCCCAGCTTGGAGCGAACGACCTACACCGAACTGAGATACCTACAGCGTGAGCTAT
GAGAAAGCGCCACGCTTCCCGAAGGGAGAAAGGCGGACAGGTATCCGGTAAGCGGCAGGGTCGGAACAGG
AGAGCGCACGAGGTAGCTTCCAGGGGGAAACGCCTGGTATCTTTATAGTCCTGTCGGGTTTCGCCACCTC
TGACTTGAGCGTCGATTTTTGTGATGCTCGTCAGGGGGGCGGAGCCTATGGAAAAACGCCAGCAACGCGG
CCTTTTTACGGTTCCTGGCCTTTTGCTGGCCTTTTGCTCACATGTTCTTTCCTGCGTTATCCCCTGATTC
TGTGGATAACCGTATTACCGCCTTTGAGTGAGCTGATACCGCTCGCCGCAGCCGAACGACCGAGCGCAGC
GAGTCAGTGAGCGAGGAAGCGGAAGAGCGCCTGATGCGGTATTTTCTCCTTACGCATCTGTGCGGTATTT
CACACCGCATATGGTGCACTCTCAGTACAATCTGCTCTGATGCCGCATAGTTAAGCCAGTATACACTCCG
CTATCGCTACGTGACTGGGTCATGGCTGCGCCCCGACACCCGCCAACACCCGCTGACGCGCCCTGACGGG
CTTGTCTGCTCCCGGCATCCGCTTACAGACAAGCTGTGACCGTCTCCGGGAGCTGCATGTGTCAGAGGTT
TTCACCGTCATTACCGAAACGCGCGAGGCAGCTGCGGTAAAGCTCATCAGCGTGGTCGTGCAGCGATTCA
CAGATGTCTGCCTGTTCATCCGCGTCCAGCTCGTTGAGTTTCTCCAGAAGCGTTAATGTCTGGCTTCTGA
TAAAGCGGGCCATGTTAAGGGCGGTTTTTTCCTGTTTGGTCACTGATGCCTCCGTGTAAGGGGGATTTCT
GTTCATGGGGGTAATGATACCGATGAAACGAGAGAGGATGCTCACGATACGGGTTACTGATGATGAACAT
GCCCGGTTACTGGAACGTTGTGAGGGTAAACAACTGGCGGTATGGATGCGGCGGGGGCGCGCCCAGCTGT
CTAGGGCGGCGGATTTGTCCTACTCAGGAGAGCGTTCACCGACAAACAACAGATAAAACGAAAGGCCCAG
TCTTTCGACTGAGCCTTTCGTTTTATTTGATGCCT
